>Addgene plasmid #31733 | GFP-Rab5 | addgene partial sequence | sequence record 37976 | EGFP-C 5'-CATGGTCCTGCTGGAGTTCGTG-3'
GAGCTGTACAAGCACCGGTATACAAGTTTGTACAAAAAAGCAGGCTCCGCGGCCGCCCCCTTCACCCCGA
TCATGGCAACCACTCCACGCAGCGGCGGTGCCAGCGGCACTGGAACGGCGCAGCGGCCCAATGGCACCTC
GCAGAACAAAAGCTGCCAATTCAAGTTGGTGCTCCTCGGCGAGTCCGCTGTGGGCAAGTCCTCACTGGTG
CTGCGCTTCGTCAAGGGACAGTTCCACGAGTACCAGGAGAGCACGATAGGTGCGGCCTTTCTGACACAGA
CTATTTGCATAGAGGACACTGTCGTTAAGTTCGAGATCTGGGACACGGCTGGCCAGGAGCGGTACCACAG
CTTAGCTCCCATGTATTATCGAGGAGCGCAGGCCGCTATTGTCGTCTATGATATACAGAATCAGGACAGT
TTTCAGCGTGCGAAGACCTGGGTCAAGGAACTGCATAAACAAGCCTCACCAAACATTGTCATTGCGCTGG
CCGGCAACAAGGCAGATTTGTCAAACATTCGCGTCGTAGAGTTCGATGAAGCGAAGCAATATGCCGAGGA
GAACGGGCTGCTGTTCATGGAAACCTCCGCCAAGACGGGCATGAATGTGAACGACATCTTCTTGGCAATG
GCCAAGAAAACTACCTAAGAACGATGGCGCCAACAATCAGGGAACCAGCATAAGGCCGACTGGAACCGAA
