[The description below was written by a language model from this plasmid's Addgene catalogue record.]
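Description:
GFP-Rab5 is an insect expression plasmid built on pAGW, a destination vector from the Drosophila Gateway Collection. It is propagated in E. coli under ampicillin selection; the record lists the copy number as unknown and gives no details of the bacterial origin of replication. No feature table accompanies the entry, so the finer layout of the plasmid, including the polyadenylation signal and the recombination scars left by cloning, is not documented here.

The payload is the Drosophila melanogaster Rab5 coding sequence (CG3664), inserted by Gateway recombination downstream of a GFP tag supplied by the backbone. The resulting protein carries GFP at its N terminus, an orientation that suits Rab GTPases because it leaves the C-terminal region free, which these proteins generally need for lipid modification and membrane attachment. Expression is driven by an actin promoter, which typically gives strong constitutive transcription in cultured fly cells. The record does not mention a selectable marker for insect cells, so nothing can be said about stable line selection.

Rab5 is a small GTPase that is widely used as a marker of early endosomes, and a fluorescent fusion allows these compartments to be followed by microscopy in live or fixed cells. The associated publication concerns the motor protein Kinesin-73 and its localization to Rab5-containing organelles, which suggests that this construct served as a fluorescent marker for identifying Rab5-positive organelles and assessing co-localization with the motor in Drosophila cells.
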