Addgene plasmid #31733: GFP-Rab5
Depositing lab: Ron Vale. Depositing organization: University of California, San Francisco (UCSF). Publication: Kinesin-73 is a processive motor that localizes to Rab5-containing organelles. Huckaba TM, Gennerich A, Wilhelm JE, Chishti AH, Vale RD. J Biol Chem. 2011 Mar 4;286(9):7457-67. Epub 2010 Dec 18. 10.1074/jbc.M110.167023 PubMed 21169635.
Backbone
  Vector backbone: pAGW
  Backbone manufacturer: Drosophila Gateway Collection
  Vector type: Insect Expression
Growth in bacteria
  Bacterial resistance: Ampicillin, 100 μg/mL
  Growth temperature: 37°C
  Growth strain: DH5alpha
  Copy number: Unknown
Gene/Insert
  Gene/Insert name: Rab5
  Species: D. melanogaster (fly)
  Entrez Gene: Rab5 (a.k.a. Dmel_CG3664, AAF51265, BAA88244, CG3664, DRab5, Dm Rab5, DmRab5, Dmel\CG3664, Drab5, RAB5, RAB5a, Rab, Rab 5, Rab-5, dRab5, drab5, l(2)k08232, rab5)
  Promoter: Actin
  Tag / fusion protein: GFP (N terminal on backbone)
  Cloning method: Gateway Cloning
  Sequencing primers: 5′ EGFP-C
Terms and licenses: Academic/Nonprofit Terms; Industry Terms: Not Available to Industry
How to cite: GFP-Rab5 was a gift from Ron Vale (Addgene plasmid # 31733 ; http://n2t.net/addgene:31733 ; RRID:Addgene_31733)
